Addgene plasmid #112273: pRNATU6.1 HDAC3 shRNA4neg
Purpose: shRNA negative control
Depositing lab: Simone Di Giovanni. Depositing organization: Imperial College London.
Backbone
  Vector backbone: pRNATU6.1neo
  Vector type: Mammalian Expression
Growth in bacteria
  Bacterial resistance: Ampicillin, 100 μg/mL
  Growth temperature: 37°C
  Growth strain: DH5alpha
  Copy number: Unknown
Gene/Insert
  Gene/Insert name: shRNA negative control
  gRNA/shRNA sequence: unknown
  Species: M. musculus (mouse)
  Tag / fusion protein: GFP (N terminal on backbone)
  Cloning method: Restriction Enzyme; 5′ cloning site BamHI (not destroyed); 3′ cloning site HindIII (not destroyed)
  Sequencing primers: 5′ unknown
Terms and licenses: Academic/Nonprofit Terms; Industry Terms: Not Available to Industry
How to cite: pRNATU6.1 HDAC3 shRNA4neg was a gift from Simone Di Giovanni (Addgene plasmid # 112273 ; http://n2t.net/addgene:112273 ; RRID:Addgene_112273)
