[The description below was written by a language model from this plasmid's Addgene catalogue record and pLannotate feature annotations shown in this document.]
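Description:
pRNATU6.1 HDAC3 shRNA4neg is a mammalian expression plasmid of about 6.4 kb built on the pRNATU6.1neo backbone and intended as a negative control for short hairpin RNA experiments. Its name suggests it accompanies a set of HDAC3-targeting shRNA constructs. The record lists mouse as the relevant species, but the hairpin sequence itself is recorded as unknown. The control insert was placed between BamHI and HindIII sites, both retained. The feature table does not annotate the hairpin, though the unannotated gap downstream of the human U6 promoter, an RNA polymerase III promoter commonly used to drive small hairpin transcripts, is the likely position for it. A T7 promoter lies upstream of U6.

A separate cassette carries the CMV immediate-early enhancer and promoter driving a green fluorescent protein annotated as aceGFP (derived from Aequorea coerulescens), followed by an SV40 polyadenylation signal. The catalogue lists GFP as an N-terminal tag on the backbone, but in this layout it appears to act as an independent reporter that marks transfected cells rather than as a fusion to the shRNA product. A third unit uses the SV40 early promoter to express the neo gene, terminated by a second SV40 poly(A) signal, which allows selection of stably transfected mammalian cells. A short ble fragment sits after neo.

In bacteria the plasmid is maintained through a high-copy ColE1/pUC-type origin and selected with ampicillin via β-lactamase. An f1 origin, lac promoter/operator remnants, a lacI fragment and a bom fragment are backbone carryovers. Typical use would be transfection alongside the matching knockdown constructs, so that effects of shRNA expression and of the vector can be distinguished from target-specific effects.
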