Features (pLannotate 1.2.2; 21 found; start..end, strand, type, name):
    151..169     +  promoter       T7 promoter: promoter for bacteriophage T7 RNA polymerase
    300..540     +  promoter       U6 promoter: RNA polymerase III promoter for human U6 snRNA
    709..1012    +  enhancer       CMV enhancer: human cytomegalovirus immediate early enhancer
   1013..1216    +  promoter       CMV promoter: human cytomegalovirus (CMV) immediate early promoter
   1261..1974    +  CDS            aceGFP: aceGFP is a basic (constitutively fluorescent) green fluorescent protein published in 2010, derived from Aequorea coerulescens.
   1992..2113    +  polyA_signal   SV40 poly(A) signal: SV40 polyadenylation signal
   2123..2168    +  polyA_signal   bGH poly(A) signal (fragment): bovine growth hormone polyadenylation signal
   2172..2193    +  promoter       SV40 promoter (fragment): SV40 enhancer and early promoter
   2214..2642    +  rep_origin     f1 ori (sequence partly withheld): f1 bacteriophage origin of replication; arrow indicates direction of (+) strand synthesis
   2656..2985    +  promoter       SV40 promoter: SV40 enhancer and early promoter
   3052..3843    +  CDS            neo: KKA2_KLEPN - Also known as kan, nptII. Experimental evidence at protein level: Swiss-Prot protein existence level 1. Resistance to kanamycin, neomycin, paromomycin, ribostamycin, butirosin and gentamicin B. From Klebsiella pneumoniae.
   3867..4025    +  CDS            ble (fragment): BLE_KLEPN - Experimental evidence at protein level: Swiss-Prot protein existence level 1. Binding protein with a strong affinity to the bleomycin family of antibiotics. Binds to CL990; an antimitotic-antibiotic compound. From Klebsiella pneumoniae.
   4020..4141    +  polyA_signal   SV40 poly(A) signal: SV40 polyadenylation signal
   4214..4230    -  protein_bind   lac operator: The lac repressor binds to the lac operator to inhibit transcription in E. coli. This inhibition can be relieved by adding lactose or isopropyl-β-D-thiogalactopyranoside (IPTG). lac repressor encoded by lacI
   4238..4268    -  promoter       lac promoter: promoter for the E. coli lac operon
   4283..4304    -  protein_bind   CAP binding site: CAP binding activates transcription in the presence of cAMP. E. coli catabolite activator protein
   4317..4409    -  CDS            lacI (fragment): lac repressor; lacI; The lac repressor binds to the lac operator to inhibit transcription in E. coli. This inhibition can be relieved by adding lactose or isopropyl-β-D-thiogalactopyranoside (IPTG).
   4592..5180    -  rep_origin     ori: high-copy-number ColE1/pMB1/pBR322/pUC origin of replication
   5351..6211    -  CDS            AmpR: β-lactamase; bla; confers resistance to ampicillin, carbenicillin, and related antibiotics
   6212..6316    -  promoter       AmpR promoter: bla
   6375..6427    -  misc_feature   bom (fragment): basis of mobility region from pBR322
>Addgene plasmid #112273 | pRNATU6.1 HDAC3 shRNA4neg | addgene full sequence | sequence record 213637 | Addgene NGS Result
TCCCTGCTTGTGTGTTGGAGGTCGCTGAGTAGTGCGCGAGCAAAATTTAAGCTACAACAAGGCAAGGCTT
GACCGACAATTGCATGAAGAATCTGCTTAGGGTTAGGCGTTTTGCGCTGCTTCGCGATGTACGGGCCAGA
TATACGCGTTTAATACGACTCACTATAGGGAGAGAGAGAGAATTACCCTCACTAAAGGGAGGAGAAGCAT
GAATTCCCCAGTGGAAAGACGCGCAGGCAAAACGCACCACGTGACGGAGCGTGACCGCGCGCCGAGCGCG
CGCCAAGGTCGGGCAGGAAGAGGGCCTATTTCCCATGATTCCTTCATATTTGCATATACGATACAAGGCT
GTTAGAGAGATAATTAGAATTAATTTGACTGTAAACACAAAGATATTAGTACAAAATACGTGACGTAGAA
AGTAATAATTTCTTGGGTAGTTTGCAGTTTTAAAATTATGTTTTAAAATGGACTATCATATGCTTACCGT
AACTTGAAAGTATTTCGATTTCTTGGGTTTATATATCTTGTGGAAAGGACGCGGGATCCCATAGTTGTAC
TCGCGTACGGTTTGATATCCGACCGTACGCGAGTACAACTATTTTTTTCCAAAAGCTTAAGTTTAAACCG
CTGATCAGCCTCGACTGTGCCTTCTAAATAGTAATCAATTACGGGGTCATTAGTTCATAGCCCATATATG
GAGTTCCGCGTTACATAACTTACGGTAAATGGCCCGCCTGGCTGACCGCCCAACGACCCCCGCCCATTGA
CGTCAATAATGACGTATGTTCCCATAGTAACGCCAATAGGGACTTTCCATTGACGTCAATGGGTGGAGTA
TTTACGGTAAACTGCCCACTTGGCAGTACATCAAGTGTATCATATGCCAAGTACGCCCCCTATTGACGTC
AATGACGGTAAATGGCCCGCCTGGCATTATGCCCAGTACATGACCTTATGGGACTTTCCTACTTGGCAGT
ACATCTACGTATTAGTCATCGCTATTACCATGGTGATGCGGTTTTGGCAGTACATCAATGGGCGTGGATA
GCGGTTTGACTCACGGGGATTTCCAAGTCTCCACCCCATTGACGTCAATGGGAGTTTGTTTTGGCACCAA
AATCAACGGGACTTTCCAAAATGTCGTAACAACTCCGCCCCATTGACGCAAATGGGCGGTAGGCGTGTAC
GGTGGGAGGTCTATATAAGCAGAGCTGGTTTAGTGAACCGTCAGATCCGCTAGCGCTACCGGTCGCCACC
ATGAGCAAGGGCGCCGAGCTGTTCACCGGCATCGTGCCCATCCTGATCGAGCTGAATGGCGATGTGAATG
GCCACAAGTTCAGCGTGAGCGGCGAGGGCGAGGGCGATGCCACCTACGGCAAGCTGACCCTGAAGTTCAT
CTGCACCACCGGCAAGCTGCCTGTGCCCTGGCCCACCCTGGTGACCACCCTGAGCTACGGCGTGCAGTGC
TTCTCACGCTACCCCGATCACATGAAGCAGCACGACTTCTTCAAGAGCGCCATGCCTGAGGGCTACATCC
AGGAGCGCACCATCTTCTTCGAGGATGACGGCAACTACAAGTCGCGCGCCGAGGTGAAGTTCGAGGGCGA
TACCCTGGTGAATCGCATCGAGCTGACCGGCACCGATTTCAAGGAGGATGGCAACATCCTGGGCAATAAG
ATGGAGTACAACTACAACGCCCACAATGTGTACATCATGACCGACAAGGCCAAGAATGGCATCAAGGTGA
ACTTCAAGATCCGCCACAACATCGAGGATGGCAGCGTGCAGCTGGCCGACCACTACCAGCAGAATACCCC
CATCGGCGATGGCCCTGTGCTGCTGCCCGATAACCACTACCTGTCCACCCAGAGCGCCCTGTCCAAGGAC
CCCAACGAGAAGCGCGATCACATGATCTACTTCGGCTTCGTGACCGCCGCCGCCATCACCCACGGCATGG
ATGAGCTGTACAAGTGAGGACTAGATAACTGAACTTGTTTATTGCAGCTTATAATGGTTACAAATAAAGC
AATAGCATCACAAATTTCACAAATAAAGCATTTTTTTCACTGCATTCTAGTTGTGGTTTGTCCAAACTCA
TCAATGTATCTTATCATGTCTGTGGGAAGACAATAGCAGGCATGCTGGGGATGCGGTGGGCTCTATGGCT
TCTGAGGCGGAAAGAACCAGCTGGGGCTCTAGGGGGTATCCCC
[124 nt withheld, positions 2214-2337]
C
[91 nt withheld, positions 2339-2429]
A
[49 nt withheld, positions 2431-2479]
CCTTTGACGTTGGAGTCCACGTTCTTT
[37 nt withheld, positions 2507-2543]
ACCCTATCTCGGTCTATTCTTTTGATTTATAAGGGATTTTGCCGATTTCGGCCTATTGGTTAAAAAATGA
GCTGATTTAACAAAAATTTAACGCGAATTAATTCTGTGGAATGTGTGTCAGTTAGGGTGTGGAAAGTCCC
CAGGCTCCCCAGCAGGCAGAAGTATGCAAAGCATGCATCTCAATTAGTCAGCAACCAGGTGTGGAAAGTC
CCCAGGCTCCCCAGCAGGCAGAAGTATGCAAAGCATGCATCTCAATTAGTCAGCAACCATAGTCCCGCCC
CTAACTCCGCCCATCCCGCCCCTAACTCCGCCCAGTTCCGCCCATTCTCCGCCCCATGGCTGACTAATTT
TTTTTATTTATGCAGAGGCCGAGGCCGCCTCTGCCTCTGAGCTATTCCAGAAGTAGTGAGGAGGCTTTTT
TGGAGGCCTAGGCTTTTGCAAAAAGCTCCCGGGAGCTTGTATATCCATTTTCGGATCTGATCAAGAGACA
GGATGAGGATCGTTTCGCATGATTGAACAAGATGGATTGCACGCAGGTTCTCCGGCCGCTTGGGTGGAGA
GGCTATTCGGCTATGACTGGGCACAACAGACAATCGGCTGCTCTGATGCCGCCGTGTTCCGGCTGTCAGC
GCAGGGGCGCCCGGTTCTTTTTGTCAAGACCGACCTGTCCGGTGCCCTGAATGAACTGCAGGACGAGGCA
GCGCGGCTATCGTGGCTGGCCACGACGGGCGTTCCTTGCGCAGCTGTGCTCGACGTTGTCACTGAAGCGG
GAAGGGACTGGCTGCTATTGGGCGAAGTGCCGGGGCAGGATCTCCTGTCATCTCACCTTGCTCCTGCCGA
GAAAGTATCCATCATGGCTGATGCAATGCGGCGGCTGCATACGCTTGATCCGGCTACCTGCCCATTCGAC
CACCAAGCGAAACATCGCATCGAGCGAGCACGTACTCGGATGGAAGCCGGTCTTGTCGATCAGGATGATC
TGGACGAAGAGCATCAGGGGCTCGCGCCAGCCGAACTGTTCGCCAGGCTCAAGGCGCGCATGCCCGACGG
CGAGGATCTCGTCGTGACCCATGGCGATGCCTGCTTGCCGAATATCATGGTGGAAAATGGCCGCTTTTCT
GGATTCATCGACTGTGGCCGGCTGGGTGTGGCGGACCGCTATCAGGACATAGCGTTGGCTACCCGTGATA
TTGCTGAAGAGCTTGGCGGCGAATGGGCTGACCGCTTCCTCGTGCTTTACGGTATCGCCGCTCCCGATTC
GCAGCGCATCGCCTTCTATCGCCTTCTTGACGAGTTCTTCTGAGCGGGACTCTGGGGTTCGAAATGACCG
ACCAAGCGACGCCCAACCTGCCATCACGAGATTTCGATTCCACCGCCGCCTTCTATGAAAGGTTGGGCTT
CGGAATCGTTTTCCGGGACGCCGGCTGGATGATCCTCCAGCGCGGGGATCTCATGCTGGAGTTCTTCGCC
CACCCCAACTTGTTTATTGCAGCTTATAATGGTTACAAATAAAGCAATAGCATCACAAATTTCACAAATA
AAGCATTTTTTTCACTGCATTCTAGTTGTGGTTTGTCCAAACTCATCAATGTATCTTATCATGTCTGTAT
ACCGTCGACCTCTAGCTAGAGCTTGGCGTAATCATGGTCATAGCTGTTTCCTGTGTGAAATTGTTATCCG
CTCACAATTCCACACAACATACGAGCCGGAAGCATAAAGTGTAAAGCCTGGGGTGCCTAATGAGTGAGCT
AACTCACATTAATTGCGTTGCGCTCACTGCCCGCTTTCCAGTCGGGAAACCTGTCGTGCCAGCTGCATTA
ATGAATCGGCCAACGCGCGGGGAGAGGCGGTTTGCGTATTGGGCGCTCTTCCGCTTCCTCGCTCACTGAC
TCGCTGCGCTCGGTCGTTCGGCTGCGGCGAGCGGTATCAGCTCACTCAAAGGCGGTAATACGGTTATCCA
CAGAATCAGGGGATAACGCAGGAAAGAACATGTGAGCAAAAGGCCAGCAAAAGGCCAGGAACCGTAAAAA
GGCCGCGTTGCTGGCGTTTTTCCATAGGCTCCGCCCCCCTGACGAGCATCACAAAAATCGACGCTCAAGT
CAGAGGTGGCGAAACCCGACAGGACTATAAAGATACCAGGCGTTTCCCCCTGGAAGCTCCCTCGTGCGCT
CTCCTGTTCCGACCCTGCCGCTTACCGGATACCTGTCCGCCTTTCTCCCTTCGGGAAGCGTGGCGCTTTC
TCATAGCTCACGCTGTAGGTATCTCAGTTCGGTGTAGGTCGTTCGCTCCAAGCTGGGCTGTGTGCACGAA
CCCCCCGTTCAGCCCGACCGCTGCGCCTTATCCGGTAACTATCGTCTTGAGTCCAACCCGGTAAGACACG
ACTTATCGCCACTGGCAGCAGCCACTGGTAACAGGATTAGCAGAGCGAGGTATGTAGGCGGTGCTACAGA
GTTCTTGAAGTGGTGGCCTAACTACGGCTACACTAGAAGAACAGTATTTGGTATCTGCGCTCTGCTGAAG
CCAGTTACCTTCGGAAAAAGAGTTGGTAGCTCTTGATCCGGCAAACAAACCACCGCTGGTAGCGGTGGTT
TTTTTGTTTGCAAGCAGCAGATTACGCGCAGAAAAAAAGGATCTCAAGAAGATCCTTTGATCTTTTCTAC
GGGGTCTGACGCTCAGTGGAACGAAAACTCACGTTAAGGGATTTTGGTCATGAGATTATCAAAAAGGATC
TTCACCTAGATCCTTTTAAATTAAAAATGAAGTTTTAAATCAATCTAAAGTATATATGAGTAAACTTGGT
CTGACAGTTACCAATGCTTAATCAGTGAGGCACCTATCTCAGCGATCTGTCTATTTCGTTCATCCATAGT
TGCCTGACTCCCCGTCGTGTAGATAACTACGATACGGGAGGGCTTACCATCTGGCCCCAGTGCTGCAATG
ATACCGCGAGACCCACGCTCACCGGCTCCAGATTTATCAGCAATAAACCAGCCAGCCGGAAGGGCCGAGC
GCAGAAGTGGTCCTGCAACTTTATCCGCCTCCATCCAGTCTATTAATTGTTGCCGGGAAGCTAGAGTAAG
TAGTTCGCCAGTTAATAGTTTGCGCAACGTTGTTGCCATTGCTACAGGCATCGTGGTGTCACGCTCGTCG
TTTGGTATGGCTTCATTCAGCTCCGGTTCCCAACGATCAAGGCGAGTTACATGATCCCCCATGTTGTGCA
AAAAAGCGGTTAGCTCCTTCGGTCCTCCGATCGTTGTCAGAAGTAAGTTGGCCGCAGTGTTATCACTCAT
GGTTATGGCAGCACTGCATAATTCTCTTACTGTCATGCCATCCGTAAGATGCTTTTCTGTGACTGGTGAG
TACTCAACCAAGTCATTCTGAGAATAGTGTATGCGGCGACCGAGTTGCTCTTGCCCGGCGTCAATACGGG
ATAATACCGCGCCACATAGCAGAACTTTAAAAGTGCTCATCATTGGAAAACGTTCTTCGGGGCGAAAACT
CTCAAGGATCTTACCGCTGTTGAGATCCAGTTCGATGTAACCCACTCGTGCACCCAACTGATCTTCAGCA
TCTTTTACTTTCACCAGCGTTTCTGGGTGAGCAAAAACAGGAAGGCAAAATGCCGCAAAAAAGGGAATAA
GGGCGACACGGAAATGTTGAATACTCATACTCTTCCTTTTTCAATATTATTGAAGCATTTATCAGGGTTA
TTGTCTCATGAGCGGATACATATTTGAATGTATTTAGAAAAATAAACAAATAGGGGTTCCGCGCACATTT
CCCCGAAAAGTGCCACCTGACGTCGACGGATCGGGAGATCTCCCGATCCCCTATGGTGCACTCTCAGTAC
AATCTGCTCTGATGCCGCATAGTTAAGCCAGTATCTGC
